Addgene plasmid #173624: Lenti-sgUbr5#2/Cre
Purpose: Expresses a Ubr5-targeting gRNA and Cre-recombinase
Depositing lab: Charles Swanton. Depositing organization: University College London. Publication: A functional taxonomy of tumor suppression in oncogenic KRAS-driven lung cancer. Cai H, Chew SK, Li C, Tsai MK, Andrejka L, Murray CW, Hughes NW, Shuldiner EG, Ashkin EL, Tang R, Hung KL, Chen LC, Lee SYC, Yousefi M, Lin WY, Kunder CA, Cong L, McFarland CD, Petrov DA, Swanton C, Winslow MM. Cancer Discov. 2021 Feb 19. pii: 2159-8290.CD-20-1325. doi: 10.1158/2159-8290.CD-20-1325. PubMed 33608386.
Backbone
  Vector backbone: pLL3.3
  Vector type: Lentiviral, Cre/Lox, CRISPR
Growth in bacteria
  Bacterial resistance: Ampicillin, 100 μg/mL
  Growth temperature: 37°C
  Growth strain: NEB Stable
  Copy number: High Copy
Gene/Insert
  Gene/Insert name: gRNA targeting Ubr5
  gRNA/shRNA sequence: GCCTGCTCCAGTACATTCAG
  Species: M. musculus (mouse)
  Entrez Gene: Ubr5 (a.k.a. Edd, Edd1)
  Cloning method: Restriction Enzyme; 5′ cloning site unknown (unknown if destroyed); 3′ cloning site unknown (unknown if destroyed)
Terms and licenses: Academic/Nonprofit Terms; Industry Terms: Not Available to Industry
How to cite: Lenti-sgUbr5#2/Cre was a gift from Charles Swanton (Addgene plasmid # 173624 ; http://n2t.net/addgene:173624 ; RRID:Addgene_173624)
