[The description below was written by a language model from this plasmid's Addgene catalogue record and pLannotate feature annotations shown in this document.]
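Description:
Lenti-sgUbr5#2/Cre is a lentiviral CRISPR/Cre vector built on the pLL3.3 backbone that delivers a guide RNA against mouse Ubr5 (also known as Edd or Edd1) together with Cre recombinase. In bacteria it is maintained as a high-copy plasmid through a ColE1/pUC-type origin and selected with ampicillin via the β-lactamase gene. The annotated sequence record is about 7.8 kb.

The viral portion begins with a CMV enhancer/promoter placed upstream of a truncated HIV-1 5' LTR, an arrangement that drives transcription of the viral genome in packaging cells. It is followed by the Ψ packaging signal with an adjoining gag fragment, the Rev response element for Rev-dependent nuclear export, and the cPPT/CTS. Two expression units sit between these elements and the 3' LTR. A human U6 RNA polymerase III promoter drives the Ubr5-targeting spacer fused to the Streptococcus pyogenes Cas9 gRNA scaffold. Downstream, the mouse PGK promoter drives Cre, with a WPRE to enhance transcript expression. A nef-derived fragment and a second truncated LTR close the provirus.

No Cas9 coding sequence is annotated, so the nuclease must come from elsewhere, for example from a Cre-activated allele in the target cells, although the record does not say this. In such a setting, a single transduction would recombine loxP-flanked alleles and direct Cas9 to disrupt Ubr5. The associated publication concerns functional analysis of tumour suppressors in oncogenic KRAS-driven lung cancer, and the "#2" in the name suggests this is one of several guides against the gene. No mammalian drug-selection marker or fluorescent reporter is annotated.
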