Features (pLannotate 1.2.2; 21 found; start..end, strand, type, name):
      3..107     -  promoter       AmpR promoter: bla
    166..218     -  misc_feature   bom (fragment): basis of mobility region from pBR322
    373..752     +  enhancer       CMV enhancer: human cytomegalovirus immediate early enhancer
    753..952     +  promoter       CMV promoter: human cytomegalovirus (CMV) immediate early promoter
    970..1150    +  LTR            5' LTR (truncated): truncated 5' long terminal repeat (LTR) from HIV-1
   1197..1322    +  misc_feature   HIV-1 Ψ: packaging signal of human immunodeficiency virus type 1
   1306..1644    +  CDS            HIV-1 gag (fragment): gag protein from human immunodeficiency virus 1; gag
   1819..2052    +  misc_feature   RRE: The Rev response element (RRE) of HIV-1 allows for Rev-dependent mRNA export from the nucleus to the cytoplasm.
   2429..2529    +  CDS            Rev (fragment): human immunodeficiency virus 1 (HIV-1) Rev protein; rev; enhances nuclear export of unspliced and incompletely spliced viral mRNAs
   2579..2696    +  misc_feature   cPPT/CTS: central polypurine tract and central termination sequence of HIV-1
   2778..3018    +  promoter       U6 promoter: RNA polymerase III promoter for human U6 snRNA
   3047..3122    +  misc_RNA       gRNA scaffold: guide RNA scaffold for the Streptococcus pyogenes CRISPR/Cas9 system
   3175..3667    +  promoter       PGK promoter: mouse phosphoglycerate kinase 1 promoter
   3697..4727    +  CDS            Cre (fragment): site-specific recombinase Cre is a site-specific recombinase from bacteriophage P1. Recombination occurs at loxP sequences.
   4760..4783    +  misc_feature   MCS (fragment): pBluescript multiple cloning site
   4783..5371    +  misc_feature   WPRE: woodchuck hepatitis virus posttranscriptional regulatory element
   5372..5391    +  misc_feature   MCS (fragment): pBluescript multiple cloning site
   5393..5893    +  CDS            nef (fragment): NEF_HV1LA - Experimental evidence at protein level: Swiss-Prot protein existence level 1. Extracellular Nef protein targets CD4(+) T-lymphocytes for apoptosis by interacting with CXCR4 surface receptors. From Human immunodeficiency virus type 1 group M subtype B (isolate Lai) (HIV-1).
   5900..6080    +  LTR            5' LTR (truncated): truncated 5' long terminal repeat (LTR) from HIV-1
   6142..6730    -  rep_origin     ori: high-copy-number ColE1/pMB1/pBR322/pUC origin of replication
   6901..2       -  CDS            AmpR (across the origin): β-lactamase; bla; confers resistance to ampicillin, carbenicillin, and related antibiotics
>Addgene plasmid #173624 | Lenti-sgUbr5#2/Cre | addgene full sequence | sequence record 363659 | Addgene NGS Result
ATACTCTTCCTTTTTCAATATTATTGAAGCATTTATCAGGGTTATTGTCTCATGAGCGGATACATATTTG
AATGTATTTAGAAAAATAAACAAATAGGGGTTCCGCGCACATTTCCCCGAAAAGTGCCACCTGACGTCGA
CGGATCGGGAGATCTCCCGATCCCCTATGGTGCACTCTCAGTACAATCTGCTCTGATGCCGCATAGTTAA
GCCAGTATCTGCTCCCTGCTTGTGTGTTGGAGGTCGCTGAGTAGTGCGCGAGCAAAATTTAAGCTACAAC
AAGGCAAGGCTTGACCGACAATTGCATGAAGAATCTGCTTAGGGTTAGGCGTTTTGCGCTGCTTCGCGAT
GTACGGGCCAGATATACGCGTTGACATTGATTATTGACTAGTTATTAATAGTAATCAATTACGGGGTCAT
TAGTTCATAGCCCATATATGGAGTTCCGCGTTACATAACTTACGGTAAATGGCCCGCCTGGCTGACCGCC
CAACGACCCCCGCCCATTGACGTCAATAATGACGTATGTTCCCATAGTAACGCCAATAGGGACTTTCCAT
TGACGTCAATGGGTGGAGTATTTACGGTAAACTGCCCACTTGGCAGTACATCAAGTGTATCATATGCCAA
GTACGCCCCCTATTGACGTCAATGACGGTAAATGGCCCGCCTGGCATTATGCCCAGTACATGACCTTATG
GGACTTTCCTACTTGGCAGTACATCTACGTATTAGTCATCGCTATTACCATGGTGATGCGGTTTTGGCAG
TACATCAATGGGCGTGGATAGCGGTTTGACTCACGGGGATTTCCAAGTCTCCACCCCATTGACGTCAATG
GGAGTTTGTTTTGGCACCAAAATCAACGGGACTTTCCAAAATGTCGTAACAACTCCGCCCCATTGACGCA
AATGGGCGGTAGGCGTGTACGGTGGGAGGTCTATATAAGCAGCGCGTTTTGCCTGTACTGGGTCTCTCTG
GTTAGACCAGATCTGAGCCTGGGAGCTCTCTGGCTAACTAGGGAACCCACTGCTTAAGCCTCAATAAAGC
TTGCCTTGAGTGCTTCAAGTAGTGTGTGCCCGTCTGTTGTGTGACTCTGGTAACTAGAGATCCCTCAGAC
CCTTTTAGTCAGTGTGGAAAATCTCTAGCAGTGGCGCCCGAACAGGGACTTGAAAGCGAAAGGGAAACCA
GAGGAGCTCTCTCGACGCAGGACTCGGCTTGCTGAAGCGCGCACGGCAAGAGGCGAGGGGCGGCGACTGG
TGAGTACGCCAAAAATTTTGACTAGCGGAGGCTAGAAGGAGAGAGATGGGTGCGAGAGCGTCAGTATTAA
GCGGGGGAGAATTAGATCGCGATGGGAAAAAATTCGGTTAAGGCCAGGGGGAAAGAAAAAATATAAATTA
AAACATATAGTATGGGCAAGCAGGGAGCTAGAACGATTCGCAGTTAATCCTGGCCTGTTAGAAACATCAG
AAGGCTGTAGACAAATACTGGGACAGCTACAACCATCCCTTCAGACAGGATCAGAAGAACTTAGATCATT
ATATAATACAGTAGCAACCCTCTATTGTGTGCATCAAAGGATAGAGATAAAAGACACCAAGGAAGCTTTA
GACAAGATAGAGGAAGAGCAAAACAAAAGTAAGACCACCGCACAGCAAGCGGCCGGCCGCTGATCTTCAG
ACCTGGAGGAGGAGATATGAGGGACAATTGGAGAAGTGAATTATATAAATATAAAGTAGTAAAAATTGAA
CCATTAGGAGTAGCACCCACCAAGGCAAAGAGAAGAGTGGTGCAGAGAGAAAAAAGAGCAGTGGGAATAG
GAGCTTTGTTCCTTGGGTTCTTGGGAGCAGCAGGAAGCACTATGGGCGCAGCGTCAATGACGCTGACGGT
ACAGGCCAGACAATTATTGTCTGGTATAGTGCAGCAGCAGAACAATTTGCTGAGGGCTATTGAGGCGCAA
CAGCATCTGTTGCAACTCACAGTCTGGGGCATCAAGCAGCTCCAGGCAAGAATCCTGGCTGTGGAAAGAT
ACCTAAAGGATCAACAGCTCCTGGGGATTTGGGGTTGCTCTGGAAAACTCATTTGCACCACTGCTGTGCC
TTGGAATGCTAGTTGGAGTAATAAATCTCTGGAACAGATTTGGAATCACACGACCTGGATGGAGTGGGAC
AGAGAAATTAACAATTACACAAGCTTAATACACTCCTTAATTGAAGAATCGCAAAACCAGCAAGAAAAGA
ATGAACAAGAATTATTGGAATTAGATAAATGGGCAAGTTTGTGGAATTGGTTTAACATAACAAATTGGCT
GTGGTATATAAAATTATTCATAATGATAGTAGGAGGCTTGGTAGGTTTAAGAATAGTTTTTGCTGTACTT
TCTATAGTGAATAGAGTTAGGCAGGGATATTCACCATTATCGTTTCAGACCCACCTCCCAACCCCGAGGG
GACCCGACAGGCCCGAAGGAATAGAAGAAGAAGGTGGAGAGAGAGACAGAGACAGATCCATTCGATTAGT
GAACGGATCGGCACTGCGTGCGCCAATTCTGCAGACAAATGGCAGTATTCATCCACAATTTTAAAAGAAA
AGGGGGGATTGGGGGGTACAGTGCAGGGGAAAGAATAGTAGACATAATAGCAACAGACATACAAACTAAA
GAATTACAAAAACAAATTACAAAAATTCAAAATTTTCGGGTTTATTACAGGGACAGCAGAGATCCAGTTT
GGTTAGTACCGGGCCCGCTCTAGCCCTGCAGGAACTGTTTAAACTGTGAGGGCCTATTTCCCATGATTCC
TTCATATTTGCATATACGATACAAGGCTGTTAGAGAGATAATTGGAATTAATTTGACTGTAAACACAAAG
ATATTAGTACAAAATACGTGACGTAGAAAGTAATAATTTCTTGGGTAGTTTGCAGTTTTAAAATTATGTT
TTAAAATGGACTATCATATGCTTACCGTAACTTGAAAGTATTTCGATTTCTTGGCTTTATATATCTTGTG
GAAAGGACCAAACACCGCCTGCTCCAGTACATTCAGGTTTTAGAGCTAGAAATAGCAAGTTAAAATAAGG
CTAGTCCGTTATCAACTTGAAAAAGTGGCACCGAGTCGGTGCTTTTTTGTTTGGCGCGCCTATGGCTTAA
TTAACATGGCGGCCGCATTCTACCGGGTAGGGGAGGCGCTTTTCCCAAGGCAGTCTGGAGCATGCGCTTT
AGCAGCCCCGCTGGGCACTTGGCGCTACACAAGTGGCCTCTGGCCTCGCACACATTCCACATCCACCGGT
AGGCGCCAACCGGCTCCGTTCTTTGGTGGCCCCTTCGCGCCACCTTCTACTCCTCCCCTAGTCAGGAAGT
TCCCCCCCGCCCCGCAGCTCGCGTCGTGCAGGACGTGACAAATGGAAGTAGCACGTCTCACTAGTCTCGT
GCAGATGGACAGCACCGCTGAGCAATGGAAGCGGGTAGGCCTTTGGGGCAGCGGCCAATAGCAGCTTTGC
TCCTTCGCTTTCTGGGCTCAGAGGCTGGGAAGGGGTGGGTCCGGGGGNNGGCTCAGGGGCGGGCTCAGGG
GCGGGGCGGGCGCCCGAAGGTCCTCCGGAGGCCCGGCATTCTGCACGCTTCAAAAGCGCACGTCTGCCGC
GCTGTTCTCCTCTTCCTCATCTCCGGGACCCGGGATGCCCAAGAAGAAGAGGAAGGTGTCCAATTTACTG
ACCGTACACCAAAATTTGCCTGCATTACCGGTCGATGCAACGAGTGATGAGGTTCGCAAGAACCTGATGG
ACATGTTCAGGGATCGCCAGGCGTTTTCTGAGCATACCTGGAAAATGCTTCTGTCCGTTTGCCGGTCGTG
GGCGGCATGGTGCAAGTTGAATAACCGGAAATGGTTTCCCGCAGAACCTGAAGATGTTCGCGATTATCTT
CTATATCTTCAGGCGCGCGGTCTGGCAGTAAAAACTATCCAGCAACATTTGGGCCAGCTAAACATGCTTC
ATCGTCGGTCCGGGCTGCCACGACCAAGTGACAGCAATGCTGTTTCACTGGTTATGCGGCGGATCCGAAA
AGAAAACGTTGATGCCGGTGAACGTGCAAAACAGGCTCTAGCGTTCGAACGCACTGATTTCGACCAGGTT
CGTTCACTCATGGAAAATAGCGATCGCTGCCAGGATATACGTAATCTGGCATTTCTGGGGATTGCTTATA
ACACCCTGTTACGTATAGCCGAAATTGCCAGGATCAGGGTTAAAGATATCTCACGTACTGACGGTGGGAG
AATGTTAATCCATATTGGCAGAACGAAAACGCTGGTTAGCACCGCAGGTGTAGAGAAGGCACTTAGCCTG
GGGGTAACTAAACTGGTCGAGCGATGGATTTCCGTCTCTGGTGTAGCTGATGATCCGAATAACTACCTGT
TTTGCCGGGTCAGAAAAAATGGTGTTGCCGCGCCATCTGCCACCAGCCAGCTATCAACTCGCGCCCTGGA
AGGGATTTTTGAAGCAACTCATCGATTGATTTACGGCGCTAAGGATGACTCTGGTCAGAGATACCTGGCC
TGGTCTGGACACAGTGCCCGTGTCGGAGCCGCGCGAGATATGGCCCGCGCTGGAGTTTCAATACCGGAGA
TCATGCAAGCTGGTGGCTGGACCAATGTAAATATTGTCATGAACTATATCCGTAACCTGGATAGTGAAAC
AGGGGCAATGGTGCGCCTGCTGGAAGATGGCGATTAGCCATGTTTAAGGGTTCCGGTTCCACTAGGTACA
ATTCGATATCAAGCTTATCGATAATCAACCTCTGGATTACAAAATTTGTGAAAGATTGACTGGTATTCTT
AACTATGTTGCTCCTTTTACGCTATGTGGATACGCTGCTTTAATGCCTTTGTATCATGCTATTGCTTCCC
GTATGGCTTTCATTTTCTCCTCCTTGTATAAATCCTGGTTGCTGTCTCTTTATGAGGAGTTGTGGCCCGT
TGTCAGGCAACGTGGCGTGGTGTGCACTGTGTTTGCTGACGCAACCCCCACTGGTTGGGGCATTGCCACC
ACCTGTCAGCTCCTTTCCGGGACTTTCGCTTTCCCCCTCCCTATTGCCACGGCGGAACTCATCGCCGCCT
GCCTTGCCCGCTGCTGGACAGGGGCTCGGCTGTTGGGCACTGACAATTCCGTGGTGTTGTCGGGGAAATC
ATCGTCCTTTCCTTGGCTGCTCGCCTGTGTTGCCACCTGGATTCTGCGCGGGACGTCCTTCTGCTACGTC
CCTTCGGCCCTCAATCCAGCGGACCTTCCTTCCCGCGGCCTGCTGCCGGCTCTGCGGCCTCTTCCGCGTC
TTCGCCTTCGCCCTCAGACGAGTCGGATCTCCCTTTGGGCCGCCTCCCCGCATCGATACCGTCGACCTCG
ATCGAGACCTAGAAAAACATGGAGCAATCACAAGTAGCAATACAGCAGCTACCAATGCTGATTGTGCCTG
GCTAGAAGCACAAGAGGAGGAGGAGGTGGGTTTTCCAGTCACACCTCAGGTACCTTTAAGACCAATGACT
TACAAGGCAGCTGTAGATCTTAGCCACTTTTTAAAAGAAAAGGGGGGACTGGAAGGGCTAATTCACTCCC
AACGAAGACAAGATATCCTTGATCTGTGGATCTACCACACACAAGGCTACTTCCCTGATTGGCAGAACTA
CACACCAGGGCCAGGGATCAGATATCCACTGACCTTTGGATGGTGCTACAAGCTAGTACCAGTTGAGCAA
GAGAAGGTAGAAGAAGCCAATGAAGGAGAGAACACCCGCTTGTTACACCCTGTGAGCCTGCATGGGATGG
ATGACCCGGAGAGAGAAGTATTAGAGTGGAGGTTTGACAGCCGCCTAGCATTTCATCACATGGCCCGAGA
GCTGCATCCGGACTGTACTGGGTCTCTCTGGTTAGACCAGATCTGAGCCTGGGAGCTCTCTGGCTAACTA
GGGAACCCACTGCTTAAGCCTCAATAAAGCTTGCCTTGAGTGCTTCAAGTAGTGTGTGCCCGTCTGTTGT
GTGACTCTGGTAACTAGAGATCCCTCAGACCCTTTTAGTCAGTGTGGAAAATCTCTAGCAGCATGTGAGC
AAAAGGCCAGCAAAAGGCCAGGAACCGTAAAAAGGCCGCGTTGCTGGCGTTTTTCCATAGGCTCCGCCCC
CCTGACGAGCATCACAAAAATCGACGCTCAAGTCAGAGGTGGCGAAACCCGACAGGACTATAAAGATACC
AGGCGTTTCCCCCTGGAAGCTCCCTCGTGCGCTCTCCTGTTCCGACCCTGCCGCTTACCGGATACCTGTC
CGCCTTTCTCCCTTCGGGAAGCGTGGCGCTTTCTCATAGCTCACGCTGTAGGTATCTCAGTTCGGTGTAG
GTCGTTCGCTCCAAGCTGGGCTGTGTGCACGAACCCCCCGTTCAGCCCGACCGCTGCGCCTTATCCGGTA
ACTATCGTCTTGAGTCCAACCCGGTAAGACACGACTTATCGCCACTGGCAGCAGCCACTGGTAACAGGAT
TAGCAGAGCGAGGTATGTAGGCGGTGCTACAGAGTTCTTGAAGTGGTGGCCTAACTACGGCTACACTAGA
AGAACAGTATTTGGTATCTGCGCTCTGCTGAAGCCAGTTACCTTCGGAAAAAGAGTTGGTAGCTCTTGAT
CCGGCAAACAAACCACCGCTGGTAGCGGTGGTTTTTTTGTTTGCAAGCAGCAGATTACGCGCAGAAAAAA
AGGATCTCAAGAAGATCCTTTGATCTTTTCTACGGGGTCTGACGCTCAGTGGAACGAAAACTCACGTTAA
GGGATTTTGGTCATGAGATTATCAAAAAGGATCTTCACCTAGATCCTTTTAAATTAAAAATGAAGTTTTA
AATCAATCTAAAGTATATATGAGTAAACTTGGTCTGACAGTTACCAATGCTTAATCAGTGAGGCACCTAT
CTCAGCGATCTGTCTATTTCGTTCATCCATAGTTGCCTGACTCCCCGTCGTGTAGATAACTACGATACGG
GAGGGCTTACCATCTGGCCCCAGTGCTGCAATGATACCGCGAGACCCACGCTCACCGGCTCCAGATTTAT
CAGCAATAAACCAGCCAGCCGGAAGGGCCGAGCGCAGAAGTGGTCCTGCAACTTTATCCGCCTCCATCCA
GTCTATTAATTGTTGCCGGGAAGCTAGAGTAAGTAGTTCGCCAGTTAATAGTTTGCGCAACGTTGTTGCC
ATTGCTACAGGCATCGTGGTGTCACGCTCGTCGTTTGGTATGGCTTCATTCAGCTCCGGTTCCCAACGAT
CAAGGCGAGTTACATGATCCCCCATGTTGTGCAAAAAAGCGGTTAGCTCCTTCGGTCCTCCGATCGTTGT
CAGAAGTAAGTTGGCCGCAGTGTTATCACTCATGGTTATGGCAGCACTGCATAATTCTCTTACTGTCATG
CCATCCGTAAGATGCTTTTCTGTGACTGGTGAGTACTCAACCAAGTCATTCTGAGAATAGTGTATGCGGC
GACCGAGTTGCTCTTGCCCGGCGTCAATACGGGATAATACCGCGCCACATAGCAGAACTTTAAAAGTGCT
CATCATTGGAAAACGTTCTTCGGGGCGAAAACTCTCAAGGATCTTACCGCTGTTGAGATCCAGTTCGATG
TAACCCACTCGTGCACCCAACTGATCTTCAGCATCTTTTACTTTCACCAGCGTTTCTGGGTGAGCAAAAA
CAGGAAGGCAAAATGCCGCAAAAAAGGGAATAAGGGCGACACGGAAATGTTGAATACTC
